>Addgene plasmid #223641 | pQCX-CD28 Y189F | addgene full sequence | sequence record 444955 | Addgene NGS Result
TCCGCGTTACATAACTTACGGTAAATGGCCCGCCTGGCTGACCGCCCAACGACCCCCGCCCATTGACGTC
AATAATGACGTATGTTCCCATAGTAACGCCAATAGGGACTTTCCATTGACGTCAATGGGTGGAGTATTTA
CGGTAAACTGCCCACTTGGCAGTACATCAAGTGTATCATATGCCAAGTACGCCCCCTATTGACGTCAATG
ACGGTAAATGGCCCGCCTGGCATTATGCCCAGTACATGACCTTATGGGACTTTCCTACTTGGCAGTACAT
CTACGTATTAGTCATCGCTATTACCATGGTGATGCGGTTTTGGCAGTACATCAATGGGCGTGGATAGCGG
TTTGACTCACGGGGATTTCCAAGTCTCCACCCCATTGACGTCAATGGGAGTTTGTTTTGGCACCAAAATC
AACGGGACTTTCCAAAATGTCGTAACAACTCCGCCCCATTGACGCAAATGGGCGGTAGGCGTGTACGGTG
GGAGGTCTATATAAGCAGAGCTCAATAAAAGAGCCCACAACCCCTCACTCGGCGCGCCAGTCTTCCGATA
GACTGCGTCGCCCGGGTACCCGTATTCCCAATAAAGCCTCTTGCTGTTTGCATCCGAATCGTGGTCTCGC
TGTTCCTTGGGAGGGTCTCCTCTGAGTGATTGACTACCCACGACGGGGGTCTTTCATTTGGGGGCTCGTC
CGGGATTTGGAGACCCCTGCCCAGGGACCACCGACCCACCACCGGGAGGTAAGCTGGCCAGCAACTTATC
TGTGTCTGTCCGATTGTCTAGTGTCTATGTTTGATGTTATGCGCCTGCGTCTGTACTAGTTAGCTAACTA
GCTCTGTATCTGGCGGACCCGTGGTGGAACTGACGAGTTCTGAACACCCGGCCGCAACCCTGGGAGACGT
CCCAGGGACTTTGGGGGCCGTTTTTGTGGCCCGACCTGAGGAAGGGAGTCGATGTGGAATCCGACCCCGT
CAGGATATGTGGTTCTGGTAGGAGACGAGAACCTAAAACAGTTCCCGCCTCCGTCTGAATTTTTGCTTTC
GGTTTGGAACCGAAGCCGCGCGTCTTGTCTGCTGCAGCGCTGCAGCATCGTTCTGTGTTGTCTCTGTCTG
ACTGTGTTTCTGTATTTGTCTGAAAATTAGGGCCAGACTGTTACCACTCCCTTAAGTTTGACCTTAGGTC
ACTGGAAAGATGTCGAGCGGATCGCTCACAACCAGTCGGTAGATGTCAAGAAGAGACGTTGGGTTACCTT
CTGCTCTGCAGAATGGCCAACCTTTAACGTCGGATGGCCGCGAGACGGCACCTTTAACCGAGACCTCATC
ACCCAGGTTAAGATCAAGGTCTTTTCACCTGGCCCGCATGGACACCCAGACCAGGTCCCCTACATCGTGA
CCTGGGAAGCCTTGGCTTTTGACCCCCCTCCCTGGGTCAAGCCCTTTGTACACCCTAAGCCTCCGCCTCC
TCTTCCTCCATCCGCCCCGTCTCTCCCCCTTGAACCTCCTCGTTCGACCCCGCCTCGATCCTCCCTTTAT
CCAGCCCTCACTCCTTCTCTAGGCGCCGGAATTGAAGATCTCCCAACCAGCACAGTGGTCGACCCTGTGG
AATGTGTGTCAGTTAGGGTGTGGAAAGTCCCCAGGCTCCCCAGCAGGCAGAAGTATGCAAAGCATGCATC
TCAATTAGTCAGCAACCAGGTGTGGAAAGTCCCCAGGCTCCCCAGCAGGCAGAAGTATGCAAAGCATGCA
TCTCAATTAGTCAGCAACCATAGTCCCGCCCCTAACTCCGCCCATCCCGCCCCTAACTCCGCCCAGTTCC
GCCCATTCTCCGCCCCATGGCTGACTAATTTTTTTTATTTATGCAGAGGCCGAGGCCGCCTCGGCCTCTG
AGCTATTCCAGAAGTAGTGAGGAGGCTTTTTTGGAGGATCTTAAGGCTAGAGTACTTAATACGACTCACT
ATAGGGGCAAACAAAATTGCTTGTTCTTTTTGCAGAAGCTCAGAATAAACGCTCAACTTTGGCAGATACG
CGTGCCACCATGACACTCAGGCTGCTGTTCTTGGCTCTCAACTTCTTCTCAGTTCAAGTAACAGAAAACA
AGATTTTGGTAAAGCAGTCGCCCCTGCTTGTGGTAGATAGCAACGAGGTCAGCCTCAGCTGCAGGTATTC
CTACAACCTTCTCGCAAAGGAATTCCGGGCATCCCTGTACAAGGGCGTGAACAGCGACGTGGAAGTCTGT
GTCGGGAATGGGAATTTTACCTATCAGCCCCAGTTTCGCTCGAATGCCGAGTTCAACTGCGACGGGGATT
TCGACAACGAAACAGTGACGTTCCGTCTCTGGAATCTGCACGTCAATCACACAGATATTTACTTCTGCAA
AATTGAGTTCATGTACCCTCCGCCTTACCTAGACAACGAGAGGAGCAATGGAACTATTATTCACATAAAA
GAGAAACATCTTTGTCATACTCAGTCATCTCCTAAGCTGTTTTGGGCACTGGTCGTGGTTGCTGGAGTCC
TGTTTTGTTATGGCTTGCTAGTGACAGTGGCTCTTTGTGTTATCTGGACAAATAGTAGAAGGAACAGACT
CCTTCAAAGTGACTTCATGAACATGACTCCCCGGAGGCCTGGGCTCACTCGAAAGCCTTACCAGCCCTAC
GCCCCTGCCAGAGACTTTGCAGCGTACCGCCCCTAAGCGGCCGCATCTTAATTAAGAATTATCAAGCTTA
TCGCTGAAGCCTATAGAGTACGAGCCATAGATAAAATAAAAGATTTTATTTAGTCTCCAGAAAAAGGGGG
GAATGAAAGACCCCACCTGTAGGTTTGGCAAGCTAGCTTAAGTAACGCCATTTTGCAAGGCATGGAAAAA
TACATAACTGAGAATAGAGAAGTTCAGATCAAGGTCAGGAACAGATGGAACAGGGTCGACCCTAGAGAAC
CATCAGATGTTTCCAGGGTGCCCCAAGGACCTGAAATGACCCTGTGCCTTATTTGAACTAACCAATCAGT
TCGCTTCTCGCTTCTGTTCGCGCGCTTCTGCTCCCCGAGCTCAATAAAAGAGCCCACAACCCCTCACTCG
GGGCGCCAGTCCTCCGATTGACTGAGTCGCCCGGGTACCCGTGTATCCAATAAACCCTCTTGCAGTTGCA
TCCGACTTGTGGTCTCGCTGTTCCTTGGGAGGGTCTCCTCTGAGTGATTGACTACCCGTCAGCGGGGGTC
TTTCATTTGGGGGCTCGTCCGGGATCGGGAGACCCCTGCCCAGGGACCACCGACCCACCACCGGGAGGTA
AGCTGGCTGCCTCGCGCGTTTCGGTGATGACGGTGAAAACCTCTGACACATGCAGCTCCCGGAGACGGTC
ACAGCTTGTCTGTAAGCGGATGCCGGGAGCAGACAAGCCCGTCAGGGCGCGTCAGCGGGTGTTGGCGGGT
GTCGGGGCGCAGCCATGACCCAGTCACGTAGCGATAGCGGAGTGTAGATCCGGCTGTGGAATGTGTGTCA
GTTAGGGTGTGGAAAGTCCCCAGGCTCCCCAGCAGGCAGAAGTATGCAAAGCATGCATCTCAATTAGTCA
GCAACCAGGTGTGGAAAGTCCCCAGGCTCCCCAGCAGGCAGAAGTATGCAAAGCATGCATCTCAATTAGT
CAGCAACCATAGTCCCGCCCCTAACTCCGCCCATCCCGCCCCTAACTCCGCCCAGTTCCGCCCATTCTCC
GCCCCATGGCTGACTAATTTTTTTTATTTATGCAGAGGCCGAGGCCGCCTCGGCCTCTGAGCTATTCCAG
AAGTAGTGAGGAGGCTTTTTTGGAGGCCTAGGCTTTTGCAAAAAGCTTACTGGCTTAACTATGCGGCATC
AGAGCAGATTGTACTGAGAGTGCACCATATGCGGTGTGAAATACCGCACAGATGCGTAAGGAGAAAATAC
CGCATCAGGCGCTCTTCCGCTTCCTCGCTCACTGACTCGCTGCGCTCGGTCGTTCGGCTGCGGCGAGCGG
TATCAGCTCACTCAAAGGCGGTAATACGGTTATCCACAGAATCAGGGGATAACGCAGGAAAGAACATGTG
AGCAAAAGGCCAGCAAAAGGCCAGGAACCGTAAAAAGGCCGCGTTGCTGGCGTTTTTCCATAGGCTCCGC
CCCCCTGACGAGCATCACAAAAATCGACGCTCAAGTCAGAGGTGGCGAAACCCGACAGGACTATAAAGAT
ACCAGGCGTTTCCCCCTGGAAGCTCCCTCGTGCGCTCTCCTGTTCCGACCCTGCCGCTTACCGGATACCT
GTCCGCCTTTCTCCCTTCGGGAAGCGTGGCGCTTTCTCATAGCTCACGCTGTAGGTATCTCAGTTCGGTG
TAGGTCGTTCGCTCCAAGCTGGGCTGTGTGCACGAACCCCCCGTTCAGCCCGACCGCTGCGCCTTATCCG
GTAACTATCGTCTTGAGTCCAACCCGGTAAGACACGACTTATCGCCACTGGCAGCAGCCACTGGTAACAG
GATTAGCAGAGCGAGGTATGTAGGCGGTGCTACAGAGTTCTTGAAGTGGTGGCCTAACTACGGCTACACT
AGAAGGACAGTATTTGGTATCTGCGCTCTGCTGAAGCCAGTTACCTTCGGAAAAAGAGTTGGTAGCTCTT
GATCCGGCAAACAAACCACCGCTGGTAGCGGTGGTTTTTTTGTTTGCAAGCAGCAGATTACGCGCAGAAA
AAAAGGATCTCAAGAAGATCCTTTGATCTTTTCTACGGGGTCTGACGCTCAGTGGAACGAAAACTCACGT
TAAGGGATTTTGGTCATGAGATTATCAAAAAGGATCTTCACCTAGATCCTTTTAAATTAAAAATGAAGTT
TTAAATCAATCTAAAGTATATATGAGTAAACTTGGTCTGACAGTTACCAATGCTTAATCAGTGAGGCACC
TATCTCAGCGATCTGTCTATTTCGTTCATCCATAGTTGCCTGACTCCCCGTCGTGTAGATAACTACGATA
CGGGAGGGCTTACCATCTGGCCCCAGTGCTGCAATGATACCGCGAGACCCACGCTCACCGGCTCCAGATT
TATCAGCAATAAACCAGCCAGCCGGAAGGGCCGAGCGCAGAAGTGGTCCTGCAACTTTATCCGCCTCCAT
CCAGTCTATTAATTGTTGCCGGGAAGCTAGAGTAAGTAGTTCGCCAGTTAATAGTTTGCGCAACGTTGTT
GCCATTGCTGCAGGCATCGTGGTGTCACGCTCGTCGTTTGGTATGGCTTCATTCAGCTCCGGTTCCCAAC
GATCAAGGCGAGTTACATGATCCCCCATGTTGTGCAAAAAAGCGGTTAGCTCCTTCGGTCCTCCGATCGT
TGTCAGAAGTAAGTTGGCCGCAGTGTTATCACTCATGGTTATGGCAGCACTGCATAATTCTCTTACTGTC
ATGCCATCCGTAAGATGCTTTTCTGTGACTGGTGAGTACTCAACCAAGTCATTCTGAGAATAGTGTATGC
GGCGACCGAGTTGCTCTTGCCCGGCGTCAACACGGGATAATACCGCGCCACATAGCAGAACTTTAAAAGT
GCTCATCATTGGAAAACGTTCTTCGGGGCGAAAACTCTCAAGGATCTTACCGCTGTTGAGATCCAGTTCG
ATGTAACCCACTCGTGCACCCAACTGATCTTCAGCATCTTTTACTTTCACCAGCGTTTCTGGGTGAGCAA
AAACAGGAAGGCAAAATGCCGCAAAAAAGGGAATAAGGGCGACACGGAAATGTTGAATACTCATACTCTT
CCTTTTTCAATATTATTGAAGCATTTATCAGGGTTATTGTCTCATGAGCGGATACATATTTGAATGTATT
TAGAAAAATAAACAAATAGGGGTTCCGCGCACATTTCCCCGAAAAGTGCCACCTGACGTCTAAGAAACCA
TTATTATCATGACATTAACCTATAAAAATAGGCGTATCACGAGGCCCTTTCGTCTTCAAGAATTAGCTTG
GCCATTGCATACGTTGTATCCATATCATAATATGTACATTTATATTGGCTCATGTCCAACATTACCGCCA
TGTTGACATTGATTATTGACTAGTTATTAATAGTAATCAATTACGGGGTCATTAGTTCATAGCCCATATA
TGGAGT
Features (pLannotate 1.2.2; 17 found; start..end, strand, type, name):
    309..512     +  promoter       CMV promoter: human cytomegalovirus (CMV) immediate early promoter
    513..688     +  LTR            5' LTR (truncated): truncated long terminal repeat from Moloney murine sarcoma virus
    810..1084    +  misc_feature   MESV Ψ (fragment): packaging signal of murine embryonic stem cell virus
   1151..1567    +  CDS            gag (truncated): truncated Moloney murine leukemia virus (MMLV) gag gene lacking the start codon
   1627..1924    +  promoter       SV40 promoter: SV40 enhancer and early promoter
   1947..1965    +  promoter       T7 promoter: promoter for bacteriophage T7 RNA polymerase
   1980..2022    +  5'UTR          Xenopus globin 5'-UTR: translational enhancer from the 5'-UTR of the major beta-globin gene of Xenopus laevis
   2040..2693    +  CDS            Cd28: CD28_MOUSE - Experimental evidence at protein level: Swiss-Prot protein existence level 1. Involved in T-cell activation, the induction of cell proliferation and cytokine production and promotion of T-cell survival. Enhances the production of IL4 and IL10 in T-cells in conjunction with TCR/CD3 ligation and CD40L costimulation. From Mus musculus (Mouse).
   2802..3227    +  LTR            3' LTR (ΔU3): self-inactivating 3' long terminal repeat (LTR) from Moloney murine leukemia virus
   3296..3336    +  CDS            rop (fragment): Rop protein, which maintains plasmids at low copy number; rop
   3438..3476    +  misc_feature   bom (fragment): basis of mobility region from pBR322
   3493..3822    +  promoter       SV40 promoter: SV40 enhancer and early promoter
   3828..3929    +  misc_feature   bom (fragment): basis of mobility region from pBR322
   4115..4703    -  rep_origin     ori: high-copy-number ColE1/pMB1/pBR322/pUC origin of replication
   4874..5734    -  CDS            AmpR: β-lactamase; bla; confers resistance to ampicillin, carbenicillin, and related antibiotics
   5735..5839    -  promoter       AmpR promoter: bla
   6025..308     +  enhancer       CMV enhancer (across the origin): human cytomegalovirus immediate early enhancer
