[The description below was written by a language model from this plasmid's Addgene catalogue record and pLannotate feature annotations shown in this document.]
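Description:
pQCX-CD28 Y189F is a self-inactivating gammaretroviral vector on the pQCX backbone, built for retroviral delivery and expression of a mouse CD28 point mutant in mammalian cells. In bacteria it is maintained through a high-copy ColE1/pUC-type origin and selected with ampicillin via the β-lactamase gene and its native promoter. Short rop and bom fragments and a second SV40 promoter copy in the backbone appear to be vestiges of the parental plasmid.

The viral genome is transcribed in packaging cells from a hybrid 5′ end in which the CMV immediate-early enhancer and promoter are fused to a truncated 5′ LTR. This is followed by the Ψ packaging signal and a truncated, start-codon-less gag segment that extends the packaging region and improves encapsidation. The 3′ LTR carries a U3 deletion. After reverse transcription this deletion is copied to the 5′ LTR, silencing LTR-driven transcription in the integrated provirus, so transgene expression depends on an internal promoter. According to the feature table, that internal promoter is the SV40 enhancer/early promoter. A T7 promoter and a Xenopus β-globin 5′-UTR translational enhancer lie between it and the Cd28 coding sequence. No epitope tag, reporter or mammalian selection marker is annotated.

The insert, introduced by Gibson cloning, is mouse Cd28 carrying a tyrosine-to-phenylalanine substitution at position 189. Such a change removes a potential phosphorylation site, although the record does not describe its functional consequence. The associated study concerns cis-B7:CD28 interactions and CD28 co-stimulation in CD8+ T cells, so the construct is probably used to transduce cells with a signalling-site mutant for comparison with wild-type CD28.
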