Addgene plasmid #223641: pQCX-CD28 Y189F
Purpose: Retroviral expression of mouse CD28 (Y189F) in mammalian cells
Depositing lab: Enfu Hui. Depositing organization: University of California, San Diego (UCSD). Publication: cis-B7:CD28 interactions at invaginated synaptic membranes provide CD28 co-stimulation and promote CD8(+) T cell function and anti-tumor immunity. Zhao Y, Caron C, Chan YY, Lee CK, Xu X, Zhang J, Masubuchi T, Wu C, Bui JD, Hui E. Immunity. 2023 Jun 13;56(6):1187-1203.e12. doi: 10.1016/j.immuni.2023.04.005. Epub 2023 May 8. PubMed 37160118.
Backbone
  Vector backbone: pQCX
  Vector type: Retroviral ; Mammalian Expression
Growth in bacteria
  Bacterial resistance: Ampicillin, 100 μg/mL
  Growth temperature: 37°C
  Growth strain: NEB Stable
  Copy number: High Copy
Gene/Insert
  Gene/Insert name: CD28
  Species: M. musculus (mouse)
  Entrez Gene: Cd28
  Cloning method: Gibson Cloning
  Sequencing primers: 3′ acctacaggtggggtctttcatt
Terms and licenses: Academic/Nonprofit Terms; Industry Terms: Not Available to Industry
Depositor comments: Plasmid lab code: L3068
How to cite: pQCX-CD28 Y189F was a gift from Enfu Hui (Addgene plasmid # 223641 ; http://n2t.net/addgene:223641 ; RRID:Addgene_223641)
